Addgene plasmid #167838: pMAL659
Purpose: Encodes OptoLAC2B circuit
Depositing lab: Jose Avalos. Depositing organization: Princeton University. Publication: Optogenetic control of the lac operon for bacterial chemical and protein production. Lalwani MA, Ip SS, Carrasco-Lopez C, Day C, Zhao EM, Kawabe H, Avalos JL. Nat Chem Biol. 2021 Jan;17(1):71-79. doi: 10.1038/s41589-020-0639-1. Epub 2020 Sep 7. PubMed 32895498.
Backbone
  Vector backbone: pUC
  Vector type: Bacterial Expression, Synthetic Biology
Growth in bacteria
  Bacterial resistance: Chloramphenicol, 25 μg/mL
  Growth temperature: 37°C
  Growth strain: DH5alpha
  Copy number: High Copy
Gene/Insert
  Gene/Insert name: lacI
  Species: Escherichia coli
  Insert size (bp): 1080
  Tag / fusion protein: ssrA (AAV) (C terminal on insert)
Resource information
  A portion of this plasmid was derived from a plasmid made by: Addgene #43795 and #43796
Terms and licenses: Academic/Nonprofit Terms; Industry Terms: Not Available to Industry
How to cite: pMAL659 was a gift from Jose Avalos (Addgene plasmid # 167838 ; http://n2t.net/addgene:167838 ; RRID:Addgene_167838)
