[The description below was written by a language model from this plasmid's Addgene catalogue record and pLannotate feature annotations shown in this document.]
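Description:
pMAL659 is a bacterial expression and synthetic-biology plasmid that carries the OptoLAC2B circuit, an optogenetic system for controlling the lac operon in Escherichia coli with light instead of a chemical inducer. The catalogue lists a pUC backbone, high copy number and chloramphenicol selection. The 8,810-nt annotation shows an intact chloramphenicol acetyltransferase gene with its cat promoter, but the only complete plasmid origin detected is p15A. The ColE1/pUC and RSF origins appear only as fragments, so the stated backbone and copy number do not match the feature table cleanly. An M13 origin is also annotated, along with remnants that appear to be non-functional: partial β-lactamase, tetracycline-resistance fragments and an IS1 fragment.

The payload consists of three linked modules. A lacIq promoter lies upstream of a fixL fragment and full-length fixJ from Bradyrhizobium. The record says part of the plasmid derives from two earlier deposited plasmids, and this arrangement is consistent with a light-sensing histidine kinase/response regulator pair built on FixL, although no photosensor domain is annotated. On the opposite strand is the lambda cI repressor fused to an ssrA (LVA) degradation tag and followed by rrnB T1 and T7Te terminators. Downstream of it is the 1,080-bp E. coli lacI gene with a T7 gene 10 ribosome binding site, a C-terminal ssrA tag (the AAV variant per the catalogue) and a T7 terminator. The promoters driving cI and lacI are not annotated. The layout suggests a cI-based inverter cascade in which light sets the level of the rapidly degraded LacI, which in turn controls lac-repressed promoters. The associated work applies such circuits to light-controlled chemical and protein production in bacteria.
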