Features (pLannotate 1.2.2; 30 found; start..end, strand, type, name):
     53..168     +  ncRNA          5S rRNA: Accession: RF00001 - 5S ribosomal RNA
    172..258     +  terminator     rrnB T1 terminator: Escherichia coli rrnB; transcription terminator T1 from the E. coli rrnB gene
    350..377     +  terminator     rrnB T2 terminator: transcription terminator T2 from the E. coli rrnB gene
    396..487     +  promoter       AmpR promoter: bla
    488..607     +  CDS            AmpR (fragment): β-lactamase; bla; confers resistance to ampicillin, carbenicillin, and related antibiotics
    608..902     +  CDS            bla(M) (fragment): β-lactamase lacking the signal sequence; bla(M); allows cytosolic expression of β-lactamase
    945..1325    +  rep_origin     M13 ori (sequence partly withheld): M13 bacteriophage origin of replication; arrow indicates direction of (+) strand synthesis
   1511..1744    +  rep_origin     ori (fragment): high-copy-number ColE1/pMB1/pBR322/pUC origin of replication
   1956..2615    -  CDS            CmR: chloramphenicol acetyltransferase; cat; confers resistance to chloramphenicol
   2616..2718    -  promoter       cat promoter: promoter of the E. coli cat gene encoding chloramphenicol acetyltransferase
   2839..2982    +  mobile_element IS1 (fragment): prokaryotic transposable element IS1
   3101..3156    -  rep_origin     RSF ori (fragment): Plasmids containing the RSF 1030 origin of replication can be propagated in E. coli cells that contain additional plasmids with compatible origins.
   3244..3789    -  rep_origin     p15A ori: Plasmids containing the medium-copy-number p15A origin of replication can be propagated in E. coli cells that contain a second plasmid with the ColE1 origin.
   3826..3946    -  CDS            TcR (fragment): tetracycline efflux protein; tet; confers resistance to tetracycline
   3956..3974    +  promoter       tet promoter (fragment): E. coli promoter for tetracycline efflux protein gene
   4026..4073    -  terminator     T7 terminator: transcription terminator for bacteriophage T7 RNA polymerase
   4081..4130    -  CDS            SET1 (fragment): solubility-enhancement tag derived from T7 phage gene 10B
   4140..4157    -  CDS            9xHis (fragment): 9xHis affinity tag
   4174..4194    -  CDS            ssrA tag (LVA) (fragment): C-terminal peptide that mediates degradation in bacteria through the ClpXP and ClpAP proteases (McGinness et al., 2006) mutant LVA variant that confers accelerated degradation under some conditions (Andersen et al., 1998)
   4198..5277    -  CDS            lacI: LACI_ECOLI - Experimental evidence at protein level: Swiss-Prot protein existence level 1. Repressor of the lactose operon. Binds allolactose as an inducer. From Escherichia coli (strain K12).
   5284..5306    -  RBS            RBS: efficient ribosome binding site from bacteriophage T7 gene 10 (Olins and Rangwala, 1989)
   5382..5409    -  terminator     T7Te terminator: phage T7 early transcription terminator
   5425..5496    -  terminator     rrnB T1 terminator: transcription terminator T1 from the E. coli rrnB gene
   5544..5576    -  CDS            ssrA tag (LVA): C-terminal peptide that mediates degradation in bacteria through the ClpXP and ClpAP proteases (McGinness et al., 2006) mutant LVA variant that confers accelerated degradation under some conditions (Andersen et al., 1998)
   5577..6287    -  CDS            cI (sequence partly withheld): RPC1_LAMBD - Experimental evidence at protein level: Swiss-Prot protein existence level 1. Acts as a transcriptional repressor that allows virus to establish and maintain latency. Prevents both the viral DNA replication and the exit programs. Clamps the two operator OL (operator left made of OL1, OL2 and OL3 sites) and OR (operator right made of OR1, OR2 and OR3 sites) together by binding to them and arranging the intervening DNA in a loop. This step allows repression of lytic pR and pL promoters by binding to OL1, OL2, OR1 and OR2 simultaneously. The binding of cI on OR2 additionally activate
   6567..6846    +  CDS            TcR (fragment): tetracycline efflux protein; tet; confers resistance to tetracycline
   6854..6931    +  promoter       lacIq promoter: lacI (mutant); In the lacIq allele, a single base change in the promoter boosts expression of the lacI gene about 10-fold.
   7217..8053    +  CDS            fixL (fragment): FIXL_BRADU - Experimental evidence at protein level: Swiss-Prot protein existence level 1. Putative oxygen sensor; modulates the activity of FixJ, a transcriptional activator of nitrogen fixation fixK gene. FixL probably acts as a kinase that phosphorylates FixJ. From Bradyrhizobium diazoefficiens (strain JCM 10833 / BCRC 13528 / IAM 13628 / NBRC 14792 / USDA 110).
   8071..8685    +  CDS            fixJ: FIXJ_BRADU - Protein inferred from homology: Swiss-Prot protein existence level 3. FixJ, when activated by FixL, induces the expression of both nifA, required for activation of classical nif and fix genes, and fixK, required for FixN activation. From Bradyrhizobium diazoefficiens (strain JCM 10833 / BCRC 13528 / IAM 13628 / NBRC 14792 / USDA 110).
   8762..8779    +  misc_feature   MCS (fragment): pUC18/19 multiple cloning site
>Addgene plasmid #167838 | pMAL659 | addgene full sequence | sequence record 343723 | Addgene NGS Result
GCCTGATACAGATTAAATCAGAACGCAGAAGCGGTCTGATAAAACAGAATTTGCCTGGCGGCAGTAGCGC
GGTGGTCCCACCTGACCCCATGCCGAACTCAGAAGTGAAACGCCGTAGCGCCGATGGTAGTGTGGGGTCT
CCCCATGCGAGAGTAGGGAACTGCCAGGCATCAAATAAAACGAAAGGCTCAGTCGAAAGACTGGGCCTTT
CGTTTTATCTGTTGTTTGTCGGTGAACGCTCTCCTGAGTAGGACAAATCCGCCGGGAGCGGATTTGAACG
TTGCGAAGCAACGGCCCGGAGGGTGGCGGGCAGGACGCCCGCCATAAACTGCCAGGCATCAAATTAAGCA
GAAGGCCATCCTGACGGATGGCCTTTTTGCGTTTCTACAAACTCTTTTGTTTATTTTTCTAAATACATTC
AAATATGTATCCGCTCATGAGACAATAACCCTGATAAATGCTTCAATAATATTGAAAAAGGAAGAGTATG
AGTATTCAACATTTCCGTGTCGCCCTTATTCCCTTTTTTGCGGCATTTTGCCTTCCTGTTTTTGCTCACC
CAGAAACGCTGGTGAAAGTAAAAGATGCTGAAGATCAGTTGGGTGCAGCAAACTATTAACTGGCGAACTA
CTTACTCTAGCTTCCCGGCAACAATTAATAGACTGGATGGAGGCGGATAAAGTTGCAGGACCACTTCTGC
GCTCGGCCCTTCCGGCTGGCTGGTTTATTGCTGATAAATCTGGAGCCGGTGAGCGTGGGTCTCGCGGTAT
CATTGCAGCACTGGGGCCAGATGGTAAGCCCTCCCGTATCGTAGTTATCTACACGACGGGGAGTCAGGCA
ACTATGGATGAACGAAATAGACAGATCGCTGAGATAGGTGCCTCACTGATTAAGCATTGGTAACTGTCAG
ACCAAGTTTACTCATATATACTTTAGATTGATT
[125 nt withheld, positions 944-1068]
C
[141 nt withheld, positions 1070-1210]
CCTTTGACGTTGGAGTCCACGTTCTTT
[37 nt withheld, positions 1238-1274]
ACCCTATCTCGGGCTATTCTTTTGATTTATAAGGGATTTTGCCGATTTCGGCCTATTGGTTAAAAAATGA
GCTGATTTAACAAAAATTTAACGCGAATTTTAACAAAATATTAACGTTTACAATTTAAAAGGATCTAGGT
GAAGATCCTTTTTGATAATCTCATGACCAAAATCCCTTAACGTGAGTTTTCGTTCCACTGAGCGTCAGAC
CCCGTAGAAAAGATCAAAGGATCTTCTTGAGATCCTTTTTTTCTGCGCGTAATCTGCTGCTTGCAAACAA
AAAAACCACCGCTACCAGCGGTGGTTTGTTTGCCGGATCAAGAGCTACCAACTCTTTTTCCGAAGGTAAC
TGGCTTCAGCAGAGCGCAGATACCAAATACTGTCCTTCTAGTGTAGCCGTAGTTAGGCCACCACTTCAAG
AACTCTGTAGCACCGCCTACATACCTCGCTCTGCTAATCCTGTTACCAGTCAGGCATTTGAGAAGCACAC
GGTCACACTGCTTCCGGTAGTCAATAAACCGGTAAACCAGCAATAGACATAAGCGGCTATTTAACGACCC
TGCCCTGAACCGACGACCGGGTCGAATTTGCTTTCGAATTTCTGCCATTCATCCGCTTATTATCACTTAT
TCAGGCGTAGCAACCAGGCGTTTAAGGGCACCAATAACTGCCTTAAAAAAATTACGCCCCGCCCTGCCAC
TCATCGCAGTACTGTTGTAATTCATTAAGCATTCTGCCGACATGGAAGCCATCACAAACGGCATGATGAA
CCTGAATCGCCAGCGGCATCAGCACCTTGTCGCCTTGCGTATAATATTTGCCCATGGTGAAAACGGGGGC
GAAGAAGTTGTCCATATTGGCCACGTTTAAATCAAAACTGGTGAAACTCACCCAGGGATTGGCTGAGACG
AAAAACATATTCTCAATAAACCCTTTAGGGAAATAGGCCAGGTTTTCACCGTAACACGCCACATCTTGCG
AATATATGTGTAGAAACTGCCGGAAATCGTCGTGGTATTCACTCCAGAGCGATGAAAACGTTTCAGTTTG
CTCATGGAAAACGGTGTAACAAGGGTGAACACTATCCCATATCACCAGCTCACCGTCTTTCATTGCCATA
CGGAATTCCGGATGAGCATTCATCAGGCGGGCAAGAATGTGAATAAAGGCCGGATAAAACTTGTGCTTAT
TTTTCTTTACGGTCTTTAAAAAGGCCGTAATATCCAGCTGAACGGTCTGGTTATAGGTACATTGAGCAAC
TGACTGAAATGCCTCAAAATGTTCTTTACGATGCCATTGGGATATATCAACGGTGGTATATCCAGTGATT
TTTTTCTCCATTTTAGCTTCCTTAGCTCCTGAAAATCTCGATAACTCAAAAAATACGCCCGGTAGTGATC
TTATTTCATTATGGTGAAAGTTGGAACCTCTTACGTGCCGATCAACGTCTCATTTTCGCCAAAAGTTGGC
CCAGGGCTTCCCGGTATCAACAGGGACACCAGGATTTATTTATTCTGCGAAGTGATCTTCCGTCACAGGT
ATTTATTCGGCGCAAAGTGCGTCGGGTGATGCTGCCAACTTACTGATTTAGTGTATGATGGTGTTTTTGA
GGTGCTCCAGTGGCTTCTGTTTCTATCAGCTGTCCCTCCTGTTCAGCTACTGACGGGGTGGTGCGTAACG
GCAAAAGCACCGCCGGACATCAGCGCTAGCGGAGTGTATACTGGCTTACTATGTTGGCACTGATGAGGGT
GTCAGTGAAGTGCTTCATGTGGCAGGAGAAAAAAGGCTGCACCGGTGCGTCAGCAGAATATGTGATACAG
GATATATTCCGCTTCCTCGCTCACTGACTCGCTACGCTCGGTCGTTCGACTGCGGCGAGCGGAAATGGCT
TACGAACGGGGCGGAGATTTCCTGGAAGATGCCAGGAAGATACTTAACAGGGAAGTGAGAGGGCCGCGGC
AAAGCCGTTTTTCCATAGGCTCCGCCCCCCTGACAAGCATCACGAAATCTGACGCTCAAATCAGTGGTGG
CGAAACCCGACAGGACTATAAAGATACCAGGCGTTTCCCCCTGGCGGCTCCCTCGTGCGCTCTCCTGTTC
CTGCCTTTCGGTTTACCGGTGTCATTCCGCTGTTATGGCCGCGTTTGTCTCATTCCACGCCTGACACTCA
GTTCCGGGTAGGCAGTTCGCTCCAAGCTGGACTGTATGCACGAACCCCCCGTTCAGTCCGACCGCTGCGC
CTTATCCGGTAACTATCGTCTTGAGTCCAACCCGGAAAGACATGCAAAAGCACCACTGGCAGCAGCCACT
GGTAATTGATTTAGAGGAGTTAGTCTTGAAGTCATGCGCCGGTTAAGGCTAAACTGAAAGGACAAGTTTT
GGTGACTGCGCTCCTCCAAGCCAGTTACCTCGGTTCAAAGAGTTGGTAGCTCAGAGAACCTTCGAAAAAC
CGCCCTGCAAGGCGGTTTTTTCGTTTTCAGAGCAAGAGATTACGCGCAGACCAAAACGATCTCAAGAAGA
TCATCTTATTAATCAGATAAAATATTTCTAGGCTCATGAGCCCGAAGTGGCGAGCCCGATCTTCCCCATC
GGTGATGTCGGCGATATAGGCGCCAGCAACCGCACCTGTGGCGCCGGTGATGCCGGCCACGATGCGTCCG
GCGTAGAGGATCTGCTCATGTTTGACAGCTTATCATCGATGCATGCGGCCGCCGTCCCATTCGCCAATCC
GGATATAGTTCCTCCTTTCAGCAAAAAACCCCTCAAGACCCGTTTAGAGGCCCCAAGGGGTTATGCTAGT
TATTGCTCAGCGGTGGCAGCAGCCAACTCAGCTTCCTTTCGGGCTTTGTTAGCAGCCGGATCTCAGTGGT
GGTGGTGGTGGTGCTCATTAAACTGCTGCAGCGTAGTTTTCGTCGTTTGCTGCCTGCCCGCTTTCCAGTC
GGGAAACCTGTCGTGCCAGCTGCATTAATGAATCGGCCAACGCGCGGGGAGAGGCGGTTTGCGTATTGGG
CGCCAGGGTGGTTTTTCTTTTCACCAGTGAGACGGGCAACAGCTGATTGCCCTTCACCGCCTGGCCCTGA
GAGAGTTGCAGCAAGCGGTCCACGCTGGTTTGCCCCAGCAGGCGAAAATCCTGTTTGATGGTGGTTAACG
GCGGGATATAACATGAGCTGTCTTCGGTATCGTCGTATCCCACTACCGAGATATCCGCACCAACGCGCAG
CCCGGACTCGGTAATGGCGCGCATTGCGCCCAGCGCCATCTGATCGTTGGCAACCAGCATCGCAGTGGGA
ACGATGCCCTCATTCAGCATTTGCATGGTTTGTTGAAAACCGGACATGGCACTCCAGTCGCCTTCCCGTT
CCGCTATCGGCTGAATTTGATTGCGAGTGAGATATTTATGCCAGCCAGCCAGACGCAGACGCGCCGAGAC
AGAACTTAATGGGCCCGCTAACAGCGCGATTTGCTGGTGACCCAATGCGACCAGATGCTCCACGCCCAGT
CGCGTACCGTCTTCATGGGAGAAAATAATACTGTTGATGGGTGTCTGGTCAGAGACATCAAGAAATAACG
CCGGAACATTAGTGCAGGCAGCTTCCACAGCAATGGCATCCTGGTCATCCAGCGGATAGTTAATGATCAG
CCCACTGACGCGTTGCGCGAGAAGATTGTGCACCGCCGCTTTACAGGCTTCGACGCCGCTTCGTTCTACC
ATCGACACCACCACGCTGGCACCCAGTTGATCGGCGCGAGATTTAATCGCCGCGACAATTTGCGACGGCG
CGTGCAGGGCCAGACTGGAGGTGGCAACGCCAATCAGCAACGACTGTTTGCCCGCCAGTTGTTGTGCCAC
GCGGTTGGGAATGTAATTCAGCTCCGCCATCGCCGCTTCCACTTTTTCCCGCGTTTTCGCAGAAACGTGG
CTGGCCTGGTTCACCACGCGGGAAACGGTCTGATAAGAGACACCGGCATACTCTGCGACATCGTATAACG
TTACTGGTTTCATGCTAGCTCTCCTTCTTAAAGTTAAACAAAATTATTTCTAGAGCAACCATTATCACCG
CCAGAGGTAAAATAGTCAACACGCACGGTGTTACTCTAGTATATAAACGCAGAAAGGCCCACCCGAAGGT
GAGCCAGTGTGACTCTAGTAGAGAGCGTTCACCGACAAACAACAGATAAAACGAAAGGCCCAGTCTTTCG
ACTGAGCCTTTCGTTTTATTTGATGCCTGGCTCTAGTAGCGATCTACACTAGCACTATCAGCGTTATTAA
GCTACTAAAGCGTAGTTTTCGTCGTTTGCAGCGCCAAACGTCTCTTCAGGCCACTGACTAGCGATAACTT
TCCCCACAACGGAACAACTCTCATTGCATGGGATCATTGGGTACTGTGGGTTTAGTGGTTGTAAAAACAC
CTGACCGCTATCCCTGATCAGTTTCTTGAAGGTAAACTCATCACCCCCAAGTCTGGCTATGCAGAAATCA
CCTGGCTCAACAGCCTGCTCAGGGTCAACGAGAATTAACATTCCGTCAGGAAAGCTCGGCTTGGAGCCTG
TTGGTGCGGTCATGGAATTACCTTCAACCTCAAGCCAGAATGCAGAATCACTGGCTTTTTTGGTTGTGCT
TACCCATCTCTCCGCATCACCTTTGGTAAAGGTTCTAAGCTCAGGTGAGAACATCCCTGCCTGAACATGA
GAAAAAACAGGGTACTCATACTCACTTCTAAGTGACGGCTGCAT
[261 nt withheld, positions 6009-6269]
TTTCTTTTTTGTGCTCATCTAGTATTTCTCCTCTTTACTAGTACTCCGTTGTGATGACGCATTGGTACGC
GGTATCGGGAGGTTCGAAAATTTCGAGCGATATCTTAAGGGGGGTGCCTTACGTAGAACCCCGTAGGTCA
TGCCCGAGGCCGGTCCTGGATGGCGCGGCGGATACGCTTGAGCAGGTTTTCGTCGAGAAGCGGCTTCAAA
ACCACGTCTTTTACGCCGGCCTCGGCGGCCCGGGTCGAGATGTTTTCGTCCGGATAGCCGGTGATCAGGA
TCACGGGCGTAGATCTCGATCCTCTACGCCGGACGCATCGTGGCCGGCATCACCGGCGCCACAGGTGCGG
TTGCTGGCGCCTATATCGCCGACATCACCGATGGGGAAGATCGGGCTCGCCACTTCGGGCTCATGAGCGC
TTGTTTCGGCGTGGGTATGGTGGCAGGCCCCGTGGCCGGGGGACTGTTGGGCGCCATCTCCTTGCATGCA
CCATTCCTTGCGGCGGCGGTGCTCAACGGCCTCAACCTACTACTGGGCTGCTTCCTAATGCAGGAGTCGC
ATAAGGGAGAGCGTCGAGATCCCGGACACCATCGAATGGTGCAAAACCTTTCGCGGTATGGCATGATAGC
GCCCGGAAGAGAGTCAATTGAGGGTGGTGAATGTGGCTAGTTTTCAATCATTTGGGATACCAGGACAGCT
GGAAGTCATCAAAAAAGCACTTGATCACGTGCGAGTCGGTGTGGTAATTACAGATCCCGCACTTGAAGAT
AATCCTATTGTCTACGTAAATCAAGGCTTTGTTCAAATGACCGGCTACGAGACCGAGGAAATTTTAGGAA
AGAACTGTCGCTTCTTACAGGGGAAACACACAGATCCTGCAGAAGTGGACAACATCAGAACCGCTTTACA
AAATAAAGAACCGGTCACCGTTCAGATCCAAAACTACAAAAAAGACGGAACGATGTTCTGGAATGAATTA
AATATTGATCCAATGGAAATAGAGGATAAAACGTATTTTGTCGGAATTCAGAATGATATCACCGAGCACC
AGCAGACCCAGGCGCGCCTCCAGGAACTGCAATCCGAGCTCGTCCACGTCTCCAGGCTGAGCGCCATGGG
CGAAATGGCGTCCGCGCTCGCGCACGAGCTCAACCAGCCGCTGGCGGCGATCAGCAACTACATGAAGGGC
TCGCGGCGGCTGCTTGCCGGCAGCAGTGATCCGAACACACCGAAGGTCGAAAGCGCCCTGGACCGCGCCG
CCGAGCAGGCGCTGCGCGCCGGCCAGATCATCCGGCGCCTGCGCGACTTCGTTGCCCGCGGCGAATCGGA
GAAGCGGGTCGAGAGTCTCTCCAAGCTGATCGAGGAGGCCGGCGCGCTCGGGCTTGCCGGCGCGCGCGAG
CAGAACGTGCAGCTCCGCTTCAGTCTCGATCCGGGCGCCGATCTCGTTCTCGCCGACCGGGTGCAGATCC
AGCAGGTCCTGGTCAACCTGTTCCGCAACGCGCTGGAAGCGATGGCTCAGTCGCAGCGACGCGAGCTCGT
CGTCACCAACACCCCCGCCGCCGACGACATGATCGAGGTCGAAGTGTCCGACACCGGCAGCGGTTTCCAG
GACGACGTCATTCCGAACCTGTTTCAGACTTTCTTCACCACCAAGGACACCGGCATGGGCGTGGGACTGT
CCATCAGCCGCTCGATCATCGAAGCTCACGGCGGGCGCATGTGGGCCGAGAGCAACGCATCGGGCGGGGC
GACCTTCCGCTTCACCCTCCCGGCAGCCGACGAGATGATAGGAGGTCTAGCATGACGACCAAGGGACATA
TCTACGTCATCGACGACGACGCGGCGATGCGGGATTCGCTGAATTTCCTGCTGGATTCTGCCGGCTTCGG
CGTCACGCTGTTTGACGACGCGCAAGCCTTTCTCGACGCCCTGCCGGGTCTCTCCTTCGGCTGCGTCGTC
TCCGACGTGCGCATGCCGGGCCTTGACGGCATCGAGCTGTTGAAGCGGATGAAGGCGCAGCAAAGCCCCT
TTCCGATCCTCATCATGACCGGTCACGGCGACGTGCCGCTCGCGGTCGAGGCGATGAAGTTAGGGGCGGT
GGACTTTCTGGAAAAGCCTTTCGAGGACGACCGCCTCACCGCCATGATCGAATCGGCGATCCGCCAGGCC
GAGCCGGCCGCCAAGAGCGAGGCCGTCGCGCAGGATATCGCCGCCCGCGTCGCCTCGTTGAGCCCCAGGG
AGCGCCAGGTCATGGAAGGGCTGATCGCCGGCCTTTCCAACAAGCTGATCGCCCGCGAGTACGACATCAG
CCCGCGCACCATCGAGGTGTATCGGGCCAACGTCATGACCAAGATGCAGGCCAACAGCCTTTCGGAGCTG
GTTCGCCTCGCGATGCGCGCCGGCATGCTCAACGATTGACAATTGATGTAAGTTAGCTCACTCATTAGGC
ACCGGGATCTCGACCGATGCCCTTGAGAGCCTTCAACCCAGTCTGCAGGCATGCAAGCTTGGCTGTTTTG
GCGGATGAGAGAAGATTTTCA
